Addgene plasmid #223483: pEY136
Purpose: tag-168 fluorescent neural reporter driving nuclear TagRFP-T expression (refer to NeuroPAL paper for expression)
Depositing lab: Oliver Hobert & Eviatar Yemini. Depositing organization: Columbia University. Publication: NeuroPAL: A Multicolor Atlas for Whole-Brain Neuronal Identification in C. elegans. Yemini E, Lin A, Nejatbakhsh A, Varol E, Sun R, Mena GE, Samuel ADT, Paninski L, Venkatachalam V, Hobert O. Cell. 2021 Jan 7;184(1):272-288.e11. doi: 10.1016/j.cell.2020.12.012. Epub 2020 Dec 29. PubMed 33378642.
Backbone
  Vector backbone: pPD95.62
  Vector type: Worm Expression
Growth in bacteria
  Bacterial resistance: Ampicillin, 100 μg/mL
  Growth temperature: 37°C
  Growth strain: DH5alpha
  Copy number: Unknown
Gene/Insert
  Gene/Insert name: tag-168
  Species: C. elegans (nematode)
  Cloning method: Gibson Cloning
Terms and licenses: Academic/Nonprofit Terms; Industry Terms: Not Available to Industry
How to cite: pEY136 was a gift from Oliver Hobert & Eviatar Yemini (Addgene plasmid # 223483 ; http://n2t.net/addgene:223483 ; RRID:Addgene_223483)
