[The description below was written by a language model from this plasmid's Addgene catalogue record and pLannotate feature annotations shown in this document.]
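Description:
pEY136 is a C. elegans expression plasmid built on the pPD95.62 backbone, one of the standard worm reporter vectors. It is one of the reporter constructs associated with the NeuroPAL multicolor atlas for whole-brain neuronal identification. It is propagated in E. coli through a high-copy ColE1/pUC-type origin and selected with ampicillin via the bla (AmpR) gene and its own promoter. Remnants of the cloning-vector lineage (lac promoter, lac operator and CAP binding site, plus short lacI, lacZα, rop and bom fragments) are also detected, but they have no stated role in the reporter's function.

The recorded insert is tag-168 from C. elegans, assembled by Gibson cloning, and the stated purpose is a tag-168 neural reporter driving nuclear TagRFP-T. In the 7,352 nt sequence, the only complete payload feature annotated is the TagRFP-T coding sequence, a constitutively fluorescent red protein derived from Entacmaea quadricolor. The roughly 3 kb upstream of it carries no meaningful annotation, only very short matches to a U6 promoter and a yeast centromere that are probably spurious. This region is presumably where the tag-168 regulatory sequence lies, although the feature table does not label it. The nuclear localization signal implied by the purpose statement is not annotated either. The short mEGFP fragment immediately before TagRFP-T and the aex-5 fragment downstream probably reflect backbone-derived leader and 3' sequences, but the record does not define them.

The plasmid is used to generate transgenic worms in which red nuclear fluorescence marks the tag-168-expressing neurons. The record refers readers to the NeuroPAL publication for the exact expression pattern.
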