Features (pLannotate 1.2.2; 15 found; start..end, strand, type, name):
    448..464     +  promoter       CeU6 promoter (fragment): promoter for the C. elegans R07E5.16 U6 snRNA gene (Dickinson et al., 2013)
   2436..2452    +  misc_feature   CEN4 (fragment): S. cerevisiae CEN4 centromere
   2906..2924    -  CDS            lacZα (fragment): LacZα fragment of β-galactosidase; lacZ fragment
   3079..3129    +  CDS            mEGFP (fragment): monomeric enhanced GFP, optimized with synthetic introns for expression in C. elegans
   3136..4014    +  CDS            TagRFP-T: TagRFP-T is a basic (constitutively fluorescent) red fluorescent protein published in 2008, derived from Entacmaea quadricolor. It has low acid sensitivity.
   4634..4786    +  CDS            aex-5 (fragment): AEX5_CAEEL - Also known as kpc-3 From Caenorhabditis elegans.
   4914..4949    +  CDS            rop (fragment): Rop protein, which maintains plasmids at low copy number; rop
   5051..5150    +  misc_feature   bom (fragment): basis of mobility region from pBR322
   5248..5352    +  promoter       AmpR promoter: bla
   5353..6213    +  CDS            AmpR: β-lactamase; bla; confers resistance to ampicillin, carbenicillin, and related antibiotics
   6384..6972    +  rep_origin     ori: high-copy-number ColE1/pMB1/pBR322/pUC origin of replication
   7155..7247    +  CDS            lacI (fragment): lac repressor; lacI; The lac repressor binds to the lac operator to inhibit transcription in E. coli. This inhibition can be relieved by adding lactose or isopropyl-β-D-thiogalactopyranoside (IPTG).
   7260..7281    +  protein_bind   CAP binding site: CAP binding activates transcription in the presence of cAMP. E. coli catabolite activator protein
   7296..7326    +  promoter       lac promoter: promoter for the E. coli lac operon
   7334..7350    +  protein_bind   lac operator: The lac repressor binds to the lac operator to inhibit transcription in E. coli. This inhibition can be relieved by adding lactose or isopropyl-β-D-thiogalactopyranoside (IPTG). lac repressor encoded by lacI
>Addgene plasmid #223483 | pEY136 | addgene full sequence | sequence record 441628 | Addgene NGS Result
TCACACAGGAAACAGCTATGACCATGATTACGCCAAGCTGTAAGTTTAAACATGATCTTACTAACTAACT
ATTCTCATTTAAATTTTCAGAGCTTAAAAATGGCTGAAATCACTCACAACGATGGATACGCTAACAACTT
GGAAATGAAATAAGCTTGCATGCGATCCATAGGTATGCCTGTCATTCTCTATTTTTAAACGTTCCTGCAG
CAGTAGCACAACAGAGCCAGCAGTTTTCCTCTTCTTCTCCATCTTCTTCTGCTTCTTCCTCTCTTCCCAA
AAAAAAAAAAAAAAAAAAAAAAAGTGAGGGGGCTCACTGCCCCCCCCCCTCCCCCCCCCCTCTTCTCCTT
GAAGCTCATCCAGACGTCGCTGTCCTCCTCCTCCTCGTCCCCGGGGCGCTGTGTGTGTGTGTGTGTGCTC
CGTGAGCATGTAGCAGCTTCAGCCCATTTAAAGGCGCACACTCTCTGCATCTCTGCGTGTCTCGACACTC
GTTTTTTCTCTTCTTTTCTGCTGCACACACACACACACACACACACACGCTCATGCCAGAGCACTTCTTG
CTCCGGGGGGCTCCGCGCGGAGCCCGAGAGGACCTCCTCCTCCTTTTTCTTCTTCGCTTTTTAGTTCTTC
TTGCCTCGGTCTCGCCCCTTGTTTTGCTCTCCATGTAGTATATACATCTGGGTGTGTGTGTGTGTGTGCA
CCTTTGGAGCATTTTTTGAACCTTTCCAGAACTTTGGAGCAACATTTTCAGCTTGTTCAGTGCACTTTTT
AGGCTGAAAATCCTATTTTTAGGTTTTCGAAAGTTTTTTTGGAGCATTTTTCGTGCAATTTAGGTGCAAA
ATTAAAAAAAAGGGTTTTGTAGTGAATTAAAATTTTTTTGAAACTTTCGCCTTTTTAAAAAAATGTTTCT
AATATCTTTAAAAATTGGAATATTTTGGAAAACAATTTGTTTTCAATTGGCAATTTATTAATTCTGAGCT
TCTGAGCGTAAATTTTTTTTTATTTTGGAGCAATTCTGAGATGTCTTAGTGCATTTTTCGGGCATACATA
AAAAAAAATTTATCTTAATAATAAAAACCTTAAATTTAGGCTTCACCGTCTGGAAATTCAATTTTTTCAG
CTGAAAAACTTTCAAAAAAAAAAAAATTAAATTTTCACATTTATTTTCTCTGGAATTTTGGAGCAATTTC
AAAGCTGTCTTAGTGCATTTTTAGTACACAAATATTTTTTCATTTTTCTTAAATTTTAATAATCTAAGCT
TAAATAAAGGCTTCACCGTCTGAAAATGCAACTTTTTTCAGATGAAATATTAAAAAAAAAACCTCTTTTA
TTAATTTTGTGCTCCAAACTTTCCCACGGTACGCAAATCATGTAATATGTACTTTTAAACATTATTTTTC
CAATCAAAAATATCCAACAGCTTTTCCTTACAATTTGAAAATTTTTATTAAAATTTCAAAAAAATTTTTT
TTTTTTTTAATTTCGAATTTTTTTAAACTTGTTGTAACTTTTTTCCCTGTCGGCGCCAATTAACAAAATA
CGTAGAATTTTGCGCTTATTGTTTTGTTAGTTAACAAATTTTTGACAACTTTCTTATCAGCTGAGATTTA
GGTGTTTCAGTTCGCAATCTGCGTCTCTCCTTGCTCTCCTCTATTTTAAAACCCCCATAACTTTGTTCTT
GTGAGAGTTATCAAAAAATTGTCAACTAACAAAATATAGAGCACAAAAATATGCACATTTTGTATGTTGA
CAATTTTTTGATACCTTTTTTAGTTTTCGAGATATCTTAGTTTTAGTTTAGCTGTACCTTTTTCTGGCAA
AAAACTTCCAAATTTCGGCAATTTTTCGGCAAATTTCCCGGCAAATTTCGCCAAGTACATCGGGCTCTCA
GACAAGTGGTCTGTGAGTGGAAGTCGATAAAAGTAGTTTACGTGCTCTCCGTCCCCCCGCTTCTTCTCCG
TCTCTGCTTCTATTTCTCCATTGACTAGTCCCACTACTTTTTACGGGGCGGAGGGCTCTCTTGCACTCCA
GCTTCTTCTCTTTTTGTGCTCTTTTTTGCCCGTATGTGGGTGCTCATTTATTTTTCTTTGGTTTTAAAAT
AAATTCGGTTTATTAGGCTACTCGTAAAAATGAAGAAAAAACTTCAAATTCAAACGACATTAAAAAAAAA
TTTAATAAAAATTTTTTGAATTGCTCAAAAGCCCCACCTATATATATATATAGCTCCGCCTACTTCTCGC
ACAGACCCCGCCCACTTTTTGACTCCGCCCCCTTATTGGCAAAAGTTCTTGAAAAAAATAAAAATAAAAA
TTCAAATTGAAACAATTTTTTTTTAATGAAGTAGTTTTTTTCTAAATTGATGAAAATTTCTAAACAGTTT
ACAAGCACCGCCCACTTTTTGACTCCGCCCCTTTGTTGGAAAAATTCTTGTAAAAAAAAATAAAAAATAA
AAGCTTCTCTTTCAAACGATTTTTAGTTGGTCTTTGTATGAAAAGTTTTTTTCCTAAAATAGAAATGTCT
GAATAATTTGCAAGCTCCGCCCTTTTCTTACCCAGACTCCGCCCCTTTATTGACTAATTTTTTTTTGTCC
ATTTACCTGAAGTTCAAAAAAAAAATTTACAGTTTCATAGAGTAATAATTTTTCAAAAATCTCTTTTTCC
AATGTTTAATGTGTCATTATAAACCCGCCCAGTTTTAAGCTCCGCCCATTTAGGCCCCGCCCATTTATGA
CCCAAATATTTTTTTCTCTATTCACCCGTGGATTTCCCTCCAACAAGTTACCCCAAAAATAAAAATAAAA
ATTCCTGCAGGCGCCCACCGGGATCTGGCCAAAGGACCCAAAGGTATGTTTCGAATGATACTAACATAAC
ATAGAACATTTTCAGGAGGACCCTTGGAGGGTACCGGTTTTCCCAGTCACGACGCGTGGTACCGAGCTCA
GAAAAAATGACCGCTCCAAAGAAGAAACGCAAAGTACCGAGCTCAGAAAAAATGACGGCACCTAAAAAGA
AACGCAAAGTACCGGTCGCCGAGAAGACAGCCCCAAAAAAGAAGCGTAAAGTTCCACGCGTCATGGGAGT
AAGTTTAAACAGTTCGGTACTAACTAACCATACATATTTAAATTTTCAGCGCGCTTCCAAGGGAGAGGAG
CTCATCAAGGAGAACATGCACATGAAGCTCTACATGGAGGGAACCGTCAACAACCACCACTTCAAGTGCA
CCTCCGAGGGAGAGGGAAAGCCATACGAGGGAACCCAAACCATGCGTATCAAGGTAAGTTTAAACATATA
TATACTAACTAACCCTGATTATTTAAATTTTCAGGTCGTCGAGGGAGGACCACTCCCATTCGCCTTCGAC
ATCCTCGCCACCTCCTTCATGTACGGATCCCGTACCTTCATCAACCACACCCAAGGAATCCCAGACTTCT
TCAAGCAATCCTTCCCAGAGGGATTCACCTGGGAGCGTGTCACCACCTACGAGGACGGAGGAGTCCTCAC
CGCCACCCAAGACACCTCCCTCCAAGACGGATGCCTCATCTACAACGTCAAGGTAAGTTTAAACAGTTCG
GTACTAACTAACCATACATATTTAAATTTTCAGATCCGTGGAGTCAACTTCCCATCCAACGGACCAGTCA
TGCAAAAGAAGACCCTCGGATGGGAGGCCAACACCGAGATGCTCTACCCAGCCGACGGAGGACTCGAGGG
ACGTACCGACATGGCCCTCAAGCTCGTCGGAGGAGGACACCTCATCTGCAACTTCAAGACCACCTACCGT
TCCAAGGTAAGTTTAAACATGATTTTACTAACTAACTAATCTGATTTAAATTTTCAGAAGCCAGCCAAGA
ACCTCAAGATGCCAGGAGTCTACTACGTCGACCACCGTCTCGAGCGTATCAAGGAGGCCGACAAGGAGAC
CTACGTCGAGCAACACGAGGTCGCCGTCGCCCGTTACTGCGACCTCCCATCCAAGCTCGGACACAAGCTC
AACGGAATGGACGAGCTCTACAAGGCCTAGGATACCGGAATTCCAACTGAGCGCCGGTCGCTACCATTAC
CAACTTGTCTGGTGTCAAAAATAATAGGGGCCGCTGTCATCAGAGTAAGTTTAAACTGAGTTCTACTAAC
TAACGAGTAATATTTAAATTTTCAGCATCTCGCGCCCGTGCCTCTGACTTCTAAGTCCAATTACTCTTCA
ACATCCCTACATGCTCTTTCTCCCTGTGCTCCCACCCCCTATTTTTGTTATTATCAAAAAACTTCTCTTA
ATTTCTTTGTTTTTTAGCTTCTTTTAAGTCACCTCTAACAATGAAATTGTGTAGATTCAAAAATAGAATT
AATTCGTAATAAAAAGTCGAAAAAAATTGTGCTCCCTCCCCCCATTAATAATAATTCTATCCCAAAATCT
ACACAATGTTCTGTGTACACTTCTTATGTTTTTTACTTCTGATAAATTTTTTTGAAACATCATAGAAAAA
ACCGCACACAAAATACCTTATCATATGTTACGTTTCAGTTTATGACCGCAATTTTTATTTCTTCGCACGT
CTGGGCCTCTCATGACGTCAAATCATGCTCATCGTGAAAAAGTTTTGGAGTATTTTTGGAATTTTTCAAT
CAAGTGAAAGTTTATGAAATTAATTTTCCTGCTTTTGCTTTTTGGGGTTTCCCCTATTGTTTGTCAAGAT
TTCGAGGACGGCGTTTTTCTTGCTAAAATCACAAGTATTGATGAGCACGATGCAAGAAAGATCGGAAGAA
GGTTTGGGTTTGAGGCTCAGTGGAAGGTGAGTAGAAGTTGATAATTTGAAAGTGGAGTAGTGTCTATGGG
GTTTTTGCCTTAAATGACAGAATACATTCCCAATATACCAAACATAACTGTTTCCTACTAGTCGGCCGTA
CGGGCCCTTTCGTCTCGCGCGTTTCGGTGATGACGGTGAAAACCTCTGACACATGCAGCTCCCGGAGACG
GTCACAGCTTGTCTGTAAGCGGATGCCGGGAGCAGACAAGCCCGTCAGGGCGCGTCAGCGGGTGTTGGCG
GGTGTCGGGGCTGGCTTAACTATGCGGCATCAGAGCAGATTGTACTGAGAGTGCACCATATGCGGTGTGA
AATACCGCACAGATGCGTAAGGAGAAAATACCGCATCAGGCGGCCTTAAGGGCCTCGTGATACGCCTATT
TTTATAGGTTAATGTCATGATAATAATGGTTTCTTAGACGTCAGGTGGCACTTTTCGGGGAAATGTGCGC
GGAACCCCTATTTGTTTATTTTTCTAAATACATTCAAATATGTATCCGCTCATGAGACAATAACCCTGAT
AAATGCTTCAATAATATTGAAAAAGGAAGAGTATGAGTATTCAACATTTCCGTGTCGCCCTTATTCCCTT
TTTTGCGGCATTTTGCCTTCCTGTTTTTGCTCACCCAGAAACGCTGGTGAAAGTAAAAGATGCTGAAGAT
CAGTTGGGTGCACGAGTGGGTTACATCGAACTGGATCTCAACAGCGGTAAGATCCTTGAGAGTTTTCGCC
CCGAAGAACGTTTTCCAATGATGAGCACTTTTAAAGTTCTGCTATGTGGCGCGGTATTATCCCGTATTGA
CGCCGGGCAAGAGCAACTCGGTCGCCGCATACACTATTCTCAGAATGACTTGGTTGAGTACTCACCAGTC
ACAGAAAAGCATCTTACGGATGGCATGACAGTAAGAGAATTATGCAGTGCTGCCATAACCATGAGTGATA
ACACTGCGGCCAACTTACTTCTGACAACGATCGGAGGACCGAAGGAGCTAACCGCTTTTTTGCACAACAT
GGGGGATCATGTAACTCGCCTTGATCGTTGGGAACCGGAGCTGAATGAAGCCATACCAAACGACGAGCGT
GACACCACGATGCCTGTAGCAATGGCAACAACGTTGCGCAAACTATTAACTGGCGAACTACTTACTCTAG
CTTCCCGGCAACAATTAATAGACTGGATGGAGGCGGATAAAGTTGCAGGACCACTTCTGCGCTCGGCCCT
TCCGGCTGGCTGGTTTATTGCTGATAAATCTGGAGCCGGTGAGCGTGGGTCTCGCGGTATCATTGCAGCA
CTGGGGCCAGATGGTAAGCCCTCCCGTATCGTAGTTATCTACACGACGGGGAGTCAGGCAACTATGGATG
AACGAAATAGACAGATCGCTGAGATAGGTGCCTCACTGATTAAGCATTGGTAACTGTCAGACCAAGTTTA
CTCATATATACTTTAGATTGATTTAAAACTTCATTTTTAATTTAAAAGGATCTAGGTGAAGATCCTTTTT
GATAATCTCATGACCAAAATCCCTTAACGTGAGTTTTCGTTCCACTGAGCGTCAGACCCCGTAGAAAAGA
TCAAAGGATCTTCTTGAGATCCTTTTTTTCTGCGCGTAATCTGCTGCTTGCAAACAAAAAAACCACCGCT
ACCAGCGGTGGTTTGTTTGCCGGATCAAGAGCTACCAACTCTTTTTCCGAAGGTAACTGGCTTCAGCAGA
GCGCAGATACCAAATACTGTTCTTCTAGTGTAGCCGTAGTTAGGCCACCACTTCAAGAACTCTGTAGCAC
CGCCTACATACCTCGCTCTGCTAATCCTGTTACCAGTGGCTGCTGCCAGTGGCGATAAGTCGTGTCTTAC
CGGGTTGGACTCAAGACGATAGTTACCGGATAAGGCGCAGCGGTCGGGCTGAACGGGGGGTTCGTGCACA
CAGCCCAGCTTGGAGCGAACGACCTACACCGAACTGAGATACCTACAGCGTGAGCTATGAGAAAGCGCCA
CGCTTCCCGAAGGGAGAAAGGCGGACAGGTATCCGGTAAGCGGCAGGGTCGGAACAGGAGAGCGCACGAG
GGAGCTTCCAGGGGGAAACGCCTGGTATCTTTATAGTCCTGTCGGGTTTCGCCACCTCTGACTTGAGCGT
CGATTTTTGTGATGCTCGTCAGGGGGGCGGAGCCTATGGAAAAACGCCAGCAACGCGGCCTTTTTACGGT
TCCTGGCCTTTTGCTGGCCTTTTGCTCACATGTTCTTTCCTGCGTTATCCCCTGATTCTGTGGATAACCG
TATTACCGCCTTTGAGTGAGCTGATACCGCTCGCCGCAGCCGAACGACCGAGCGCAGCGAGTCAGTGAGC
GAGGAAGCGGAAGAGCGCCCAATACGCAAACCGCCTCTCCCCGCGCGTTGGCCGATTCATTAATGCAGCT
GGCACGACAGGTTTCCCGACTGGAAAGCGGGCAGTGAGCGCAACGCAATTAATGTGAGTTAGCTCACTCA
TTAGGCACCCCAGGCTTTACACTTTATGCTTCCGGCTCGTATGTTGTGTGGAATTGTGAGCGGATAACAA
TT
